Addgene plasmid #193762: pLV-TetOn-NLS-mCherry
Purpose: Doxycycline-inducible (TetOn) mCherry with SV40 NLS, control construct
Depositing lab: Tobias Meyer. Depositing organization: Cornell University. Publication: CDT1 inhibits CMG helicase in early S phase to separate origin licensing from DNA synthesis. Ratnayeke N, Baris Y, Chung M, Yeeles JTP, Meyer T. Mol Cell. 2023 Jan 5;83(1):26-42.e13. doi: 10.1016/j.molcel.2022.12.004. PubMed 36608667.
Backbone
  Vector backbone: pLV-TetOn
  Backbone size w/o insert (bp): 6532
  Vector type: Lentiviral
Growth in bacteria
  Bacterial resistance: Ampicillin, 100 μg/mL
  Growth temperature: 30°C
  Growth strain: NEB Stable
  Copy number: High Copy
Gene/Insert
  Gene/Insert name: NLS-mCherry
  Species: H. sapiens (human)
  Insert size (bp): 762
  Mutation: SV40 NLS fused to mCherry
  Promoter: TRE
  Tag / fusion protein: mCherry (C terminal on insert)
  Cloning method: Gibson Cloning
  Sequencing primers: 5′ cagagctcgtttagtgaaccg; 3′ cattaaagcagcgtatcc
Terms and licenses: Academic/Nonprofit Terms; Industry Terms: Not Available to Industry
Depositor comments: The 3rd generation packaging system (pMDLg/pRRE, pRSV-rev, and pVSVG) was used to create virus from this lentiviral transfer vector.
How to cite: pLV-TetOn-NLS-mCherry was a gift from Tobias Meyer (Addgene plasmid # 193762 ; http://n2t.net/addgene:193762 ; RRID:Addgene_193762)
