[The description below was written by a language model from this plasmid's Addgene catalogue record and pLannotate feature annotations shown in this document.]
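Description:
pLV-TetOn-NLS-mCherry is an HIV-1-derived lentiviral transfer vector (7,294 nt in the sequenced record) built on the pLV-TetOn backbone. It carries a doxycycline-inducible red fluorescent reporter targeted to the nucleus. In bacteria it is maintained through a high-copy ColE1/pUC-type origin and selected with ampicillin via the β-lactamase gene. Remnants of a lac promoter/operator region and an SV40 poly(A) signal also lie in the plasmid backbone outside the viral cassette.

The viral portion is flanked by two LTRs, both annotated as truncated HIV-1 LTRs. It contains the Ψ packaging signal with an adjoining gag fragment, the Rev response element for Rev-dependent nuclear export of the genomic RNA, and the cPPT/CTS element, which aids nuclear import of the reverse-transcribed genome. Nef-derived fragments are annotated next to each LTR. The payload is a 762 bp insert in which the SV40 nuclear localisation signal is fused to mCherry, placed downstream of a tight TRE promoter made of tet operator repeats joined to a minimal CMV promoter. A WPRE follows the coding sequence to enhance transcript stability and expression. The NLS itself is not separately annotated in the feature table, and mCherry derives from Discosoma even though the catalogue lists the insert species as human.

No Tet transactivator or mammalian selection marker is annotated, so induction presumably depends on rtTA supplied from another source in the target cells. The depositor notes that virus was made with a third-generation packaging system. The construct is described as a control for doxycycline-inducible expression experiments, giving nuclear mCherry without a protein of interest attached.
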