Features (pLannotate 1.2.2; 20 found; start..end, strand, type, name):
    377..634     +  LTR            5' LTR (truncated): truncated 5' long terminal repeat (LTR) from HIV-1
    681..806     +  misc_feature   HIV-1 Ψ: packaging signal of human immunodeficiency virus type 1
    790..1128    +  CDS            HIV-1 gag (fragment): gag protein from human immunodeficiency virus 1; gag
   1303..1536    +  misc_feature   RRE: The Rev response element (RRE) of HIV-1 allows for Rev-dependent mRNA export from the nucleus to the cytoplasm.
   1913..2013    +  CDS            Rev (fragment): human immunodeficiency virus 1 (HIV-1) Rev protein; rev; enhances nuclear export of unspliced and incompletely spliced viral mRNAs
   2028..2143    +  misc_feature   cPPT/CTS: central polypurine tract and central termination sequence of HIV-1 (lacking the first T)
   2193..2471    +  promoter       tight TRE promoter (fragment): Tet-responsive promoter PTight, consisting of seven tet operator sequences followed by the minimal CMV promoter
   2529..3236    +  CDS            mCherry: mCherry is a basic (constitutively fluorescent) red fluorescent protein published in 2004, derived from Discosoma sp.. It is reported to be a very rapidly-maturing monomer with low acid sensitivity.
   3263..3851    +  misc_feature   WPRE: woodchuck hepatitis virus posttranscriptional regulatory element
   3868..4386    +  CDS            nef (fragment): NEF_HV1BR - Experimental evidence at protein level: Swiss-Prot protein existence level 1. Extracellular Nef protein targets CD4(+) T-lymphocytes for apoptosis by interacting with CXCR4 surface receptors (PubMed:14990729). From Human immunodeficiency virus type 1 group M subtype B (isolate BRU/LAI) (HIV-1).
   4434..4691    +  LTR            5' LTR (truncated): truncated 5' long terminal repeat (LTR) from HIV-1
   4843..4859    -  protein_bind   lac operator: The lac repressor binds to the lac operator to inhibit transcription in E. coli. This inhibition can be relieved by adding lactose or isopropyl-β-D-thiogalactopyranoside (IPTG). lac repressor encoded by lacI
   4867..4897    -  promoter       lac promoter: promoter for the E. coli lac operon
   4912..4933    -  protein_bind   CAP binding site: CAP binding activates transcription in the presence of cAMP. E. coli catabolite activator protein
   4946..5038    -  CDS            lacI (fragment): lac repressor; lacI; The lac repressor binds to the lac operator to inhibit transcription in E. coli. This inhibition can be relieved by adding lactose or isopropyl-β-D-thiogalactopyranoside (IPTG).
   5221..5809    -  rep_origin     ori: high-copy-number ColE1/pMB1/pBR322/pUC origin of replication
   5980..6840    -  CDS            AmpR: β-lactamase; bla; confers resistance to ampicillin, carbenicillin, and related antibiotics
   6841..6945    -  promoter       AmpR promoter: bla
   6993..7127    +  polyA_signal   SV40 poly(A) signal: SV40 polyadenylation signal
   7294..329     +  CDS            nef (fragment) (across the origin): NEF_HV1BR - Experimental evidence at protein level: Swiss-Prot protein existence level 1. Extracellular Nef protein targets CD4(+) T-lymphocytes for apoptosis by interacting with CXCR4 surface receptors (PubMed:14990729). From Human immunodeficiency virus type 1 group M subtype B (isolate BRU/LAI) (HIV-1).
>Addgene plasmid #193762 | pLV-TetOn-NLS-mCherry | addgene full sequence | sequence record 380227 | Addgene NGS Result
TGGAAGGGCTAATTCACTCCCAAAGAAGACAAGATATCCTTGATCTGTGGATCTACCACACACAAGGCTA
CTTCCCTGATTAGCAGAACTACACACCAGGGCCAGGGGTCAGATATCCACTGACCTTTGGATGGTGCTAC
AAGCTAGTACCAGTTGAGCCAGATAAGGTAGAAGAGGCCAATAAAGGAGAGAACACCAGCTTGTTACACC
CTGTGAGCCTGCATGGGATGGATGACCCGGAGAGAGAAGTGTTAGAGTGGAGGTTTGACAGCCGCCTAGC
ATTTCATCACGTGGCCCGAGAGCTGCATCCGGAGTACTTCAAGAACTGCTGATATCGAGCTTGCTACAAG
GGACTTTCCGCTGGGGACTTTCCAGGGAGGCGTGGCCTGGGCGGGACTGGGGAGTGGCGAGCCCTCAGAT
CCTGCATATAAGCAGCTGCTTTTTGCCTGTACTGGGTCTCTCTGGTTAGACCAGATCTGAGCCTGGGAGC
TCTCTGGCTAACTAGGGAACCCACTGCTTAAGCCTCAATAAAGCTTGCCTTGAGTGCTTCAAGTAGTGTG
TGCCCGTCTGTTGTGTGACTCTGGTAACTAGAGATCCCTCAGACCCTTTTAGTCAGTGTGGAAAATCTCT
AGCAGTGGCGCCCGAACAGGGACTTGAAAGCGAAAGGGAAACCAGAGGAGCTCTCTCGACGCAGGACTCG
GCTTGCTGAAGCGCGCACGGCAAGAGGCGAGGGGCGGCGACTGGTGAGTACGCCAAAAATTTTGACTAGC
GGAGGCTAGAAGGAGAGAGATGGGTGCGAGAGCGTCAGTATTAAGCGGGGGAGAATTAGATCGCGATGGG
AAAAAATTCGGTTAAGGCCAGGGGGAAAGAAAAAATATAAATTAAAACATATAGTATGGGCAAGCAGGGA
GCTAGAACGATTCGCAGTTAATCCTGGCCTGTTAGAAACATCAGAAGGCTGTAGACAAATACTGGGACAG
CTACAACCATCCCTTCAGACAGGATCAGAAGAACTTAGATCATTATATAATACAGTAGCAACCCTCTATT
GTGTGCATCAAAGGATAGAGATAAAAGACACCAAGGAAGCTTTAGACAAGATAGAGGAAGAGCAAAACAA
AAGTAAGACCACCGCACAGCAAGCGGCCGGCCGCTGATCTTCAGACCTGGAGGAGGAGATATGAGGGACA
ATTGGAGAAGTGAATTATATAAATATAAAGTAGTAAAAATTGAACCATTAGGAGTAGCACCCACCAAGGC
AAAGAGAAGAGTGGTGCAGAGAGAAAAAAGAGCAGTGGGAATAGGAGCTTTGTTCCTTGGGTTCTTGGGA
GCAGCAGGAAGCACTATGGGCGCAGCGTCAATGACGCTGACGGTACAGGCCAGACAATTATTGTCTGGTA
TAGTGCAGCAGCAGAACAATTTGCTGAGGGCTATTGAGGCGCAACAGCATCTGTTGCAACTCACAGTCTG
GGGCATCAAGCAGCTCCAGGCAAGAATCCTGGCTGTGGAAAGATACCTAAAGGATCAACAGCTCCTGGGG
ATTTGGGGTTGCTCTGGAAAACTCATTTGCACCACTGCTGTGCCTTGGAATGCTAGTTGGAGTAATAAAT
CTCTGGAACAGATTTGGAATCACACGACCTGGATGGAGTGGGACAGAGAAATTAACAATTACACAAGCTT
AATACACTCCTTAATTGAAGAATCGCAAAACCAGCAAGAAAAGAATGAACAAGAATTATTGGAATTAGAT
AAATGGGCAAGTTTGTGGAATTGGTTTAACATAACAAATTGGCTGTGGTATATAAAATTATTCATAATGA
TAGTAGGAGGCTTGGTAGGTTTAAGAATAGTTTTTGCTGTACTTTCTATAGTGAATAGAGTTAGGCAGGG
ATATTCACCATTATCGTTTCAGACCCACCTCCCAACCCCGAGGGGACCCGACAGGCCCGAAGGAATAGAA
GAAGAAGGTGGAGAGAGAGACAGAGACAGATCCATTCGATTAGTGAACGGATCTCGACGGTATCGCCTTT
AAAAGAAAAGGGGGGATTGGGGGGTACAGTGCAGGGGAAAGAATAGTAGACATAATAGCAACAGACATAC
AAACTAAAGAATTACAAAAACAAATTACAAAAATTCAAAATTTTCGGGTTTATTACAGGGACAGCAGAGA
TCCAGTTTATCGATAGACTAGACGAGTTTACTCCCTATCAGTGATAGAGAACGATGTCGAGTTTACTCCC
TATCAGTGATAGAGAACGTATGTCGAGTTTACTCCCTATCAGTGATAGAGAACGTATGTCGAGTTTACTC
CCTATCAGTGATAGAGAACGTATGTCGAGTTTATCCCTATCAGTGATAGAGAACGTATGTCGAGTTTACT
CCCTATCAGTGATAGAGAACGTATGTCGAGGTAGGCGTGTACGGTGGGAGGCCTATATAAGCAGAGCTCG
TTTAGTGAACCGTCAGATCGCACCGGCGAATTCGCCACCATGGCACCTAAGAAAAAGCGGAAAGTGGGCG
GAAGTGGTATGGTGAGCAAGGGCGAGGAGGATAACATGGCCATCATCAAGGAGTTCATGCGCTTCAAGGT
GCACATGGAGGGCTCCGTGAACGGCCACGAGTTCGAGATCGAGGGCGAGGGCGAGGGCCGCCCCTACGAG
GGCACCCAGACCGCCAAGCTGAAGGTGACCAAGGGTGGCCCCCTGCCCTTCGCCTGGGACATCCTGTCCC
CTCAGTTCATGTACGGCTCCAAGGCCTACGTGAAGCACCCCGCCGACATCCCCGACTACTTGAAGCTGTC
CTTCCCCGAGGGCTTCAAGTGGGAGCGCGTGATGAACTTCGAGGACGGCGGCGTGGTGACCGTGACCCAG
GACTCCTCCCTGCAGGACGGCGAGTTCATCTACAAGGTGAAGCTGCGCGGCACCAACTTCCCCTCCGACG
GCCCCGTAATGCAGAAGAAGACCATGGGCTGGGAGGCCTCCTCCGAGCGGATGTACCCCGAGGACGGCGC
CCTGAAGGGCGAGATCAAGCAGAGGCTGAAGCTGAAGGACGGCGGCCACTACGACGCTGAGGTCAAGACC
ACCTACAAGGCCAAGAAGCCCGTGCAGCTGCCCGGCGCCTACAACGTCAACATCAAGTTGGACATCACCT
CCCACAACGAGGACTACACCATCGTGGAACAGTACGAACGCGCCGAGGGCCGCCACTCCACCGGCGGCAT
GGACGAGCTGTACAAGTGACCCGGGCGGGGCGCGTCTGGAACAATCAACCTCTGGATTACAAAATTTGTG
AAAGATTGACTGGTATTCTTAACTATGTTGCTCCTTTTACGCTATGTGGATACGCTGCTTTAATGCCTTT
GTATCATGCTATTGCTTCCCGTATGGCTTTCATTTTCTCCTCCTTGTATAAATCCTGGTTGCTGTCTCTT
TATGAGGAGTTGTGGCCCGTTGTCAGGCAACGTGGCGTGGTGTGCACTGTGTTTGCTGACGCAACCCCCA
CTGGTTGGGGCATTGCCACCACCTGTCAGCTCCTTTCCGGGACTTTCGCTTTCCCCCTCCCTATTGCCAC
GGCGGAACTCATCGCCGCCTGCCTTGCCCGCTGCTGGACAGGGGCTCGGCTGTTGGGCACTGACAATTCC
GTGGTGTTGTCGGGGAAGCTGACGTCCTTTCCATGGCTGCTCGCCTGTGTTGCCACCTGGATTCTGCGCG
GGACGTCCTTCTGCTACGTCCCTTCGGCCCTCAATCCAGCGGACCTTCCTTCCCGCGGCCTGCTGCCGGC
TCTGCGGCCTCTTCCGCGTCTTCGCCTTCGCCCTCAGACGAGTCGGATCTCCCTTTGGGCCGCCTCCCCG
CCTGGAATTAATTCTGCAGTCGAGACCTAGAAAAACATGGAGCAATCACAAGTAGCAATACAGCAGCTAC
CAATGCTGATTGTGCCTGGCTAGAAGCACAAGAGGAGGAGGAGGTGGGTTTTCCAGTCACACCTCAGGTA
CCTTTAAGACCAATGACTTACAAGGCAGCTGTAGATCTTAGCCACTTTTTAAAAGAAAAGAGGGGACTGG
AAGGGCTAATTCACTCCCAACGAAGACAAGATATCCTTGATCTGTGGATCTACCACACACAAGGCTACTT
CCCTGATTAGCAGAACTACACACCAGGGCCAGGGGTCAGATATCCACTGACCTTTGGATGGTGCTACAAG
CTAGTACCAGTTGAGCCAGATAAGGTAGAAGAGGCCAATAAAGGAGAGAACACCAGCTTGTTACACCCTG
TGAGCCTGCATGGGATGGATGACCCGGAGAGAGAAGTGTTAGAGTGGAGGTTTGACAGCCGCCTAGCATT
TCATCACGTGGCCCGAGAGCTGCATCCGGAGTACTTCAAGAACTGCTGATATCGAGCTTGCTACAAGGGA
CTTTCCGCTGGGGACTTTCCAGGGAGGCGTGGCCTGGGCGGGACTGGGGAGTGGCGAGCCCTCAGATCCT
GCATATAAGCAGCTGCTTTTTGCCTGTACTGGGTCTCTCTGGTTAGACCAGATCTGAGCCTGGGAGCTCT
CTGGCTAACTAGGGAACCCACTGCTTAAGCCTCAATAAAGCTTGCCTTGAGTGCTTCAAGTAGTGTGTGC
CCGTCTGTTGTGTGACTCTGGTAACTAGAGATCCCTCAGACCCTTTTAGTCAGTGTGGAAAATCTCTAGC
AGTAGTAGTTCATGTCATCTTATTATTCAGTATTTATAACTTGCAAAGAAATGAATATCAGAGAGTGAGA
GGCCTTGACATTGCTAGCGTTTACCGTCGACCTCTAGCTAGAGCTTGGCGTAATCATGGTCATAGCTGTT
TCCTGTGTGAAATTGTTATCCGCTCACAATTCCACACAACATACGAGCCGGAAGCATAAAGTGTAAAGCC
TGGGGTGCCTAATGAGTGAGCTAACTCACATTAATTGCGTTGCGCTCACTGCCCGCTTTCCAGTCGGGAA
ACCTGTCGTGCCAGCTGCATTAATGAATCGGCCAACGCGCGGGGAGAGGCGGTTTGCGTATTGGGCGCTC
TTCCGCTTCCTCGCTCACTGACTCGCTGCGCTCGGTCGTTCGGCTGCGGCGAGCGGTATCAGCTCACTCA
AAGGCGGTAATACGGTTATCCACAGAATCAGGGGATAACGCAGGAAAGAACATGTGAGCAAAAGGCCAGC
AAAAGGCCAGGAACCGTAAAAAGGCCGCGTTGCTGGCGTTTTTCCATAGGCTCCGCCCCCCTGACGAGCA
TCACAAAAATCGACGCTCAAGTCAGAGGTGGCGAAACCCGACAGGACTATAAAGATACCAGGCGTTTCCC
CCTGGAAGCTCCCTCGTGCGCTCTCCTGTTCCGACCCTGCCGCTTACCGGATACCTGTCCGCCTTTCTCC
CTTCGGGAAGCGTGGCGCTTTCTCATAGCTCACGCTGTAGGTATCTCAGTTCGGTGTAGGTCGTTCGCTC
CAAGCTGGGCTGTGTGCACGAACCCCCCGTTCAGCCCGACCGCTGCGCCTTATCCGGTAACTATCGTCTT
GAGTCCAACCCGGTAAGACACGACTTATCGCCACTGGCAGCAGCCACTGGTAACAGGATTAGCAGAGCGA
GGTATGTAGGCGGTGCTACAGAGTTCTTGAAGTGGTGGCCTAACTACGGCTACACTAGAAGAACAGTATT
TGGTATCTGCGCTCTGCTGAAGCCAGTTACCTTCGGAAAAAGAGTTGGTAGCTCTTGATCCGGCAAACAA
ACCACCGCTGGTAGCGGTGGTTTTTTTGTTTGCAAGCAGCAGATTACGCGCAGAAAAAAAGGATCTCAAG
AAGATCCTTTGATCTTTTCTACGGGGTCTGACGCTCAGTGGAACGAAAACTCACGTTAAGGGATTTTGGT
CATGAGATTATCAAAAAGGATCTTCACCTAGATCCTTTTAAATTAAAAATGAAGTTTTAAATCAATCTAA
AGTATATATGAGTAAACTTGGTCTGACAGTTACCAATGCTTAATCAGTGAGGCACCTATCTCAGCGATCT
GTCTATTTCGTTCATCCATAGTTGCCTGACTCCCCGTCGTGTAGATAACTACGATACGGGAGGGCTTACC
ATCTGGCCCCAGTGCTGCAATGATACCGCGAGACCCACGCTCACCGGCTCCAGATTTATCAGCAATAAAC
CAGCCAGCCGGAAGGGCCGAGCGCAGAAGTGGTCCTGCAACTTTATCCGCCTCCATCCAGTCTATTAATT
GTTGCCGGGAAGCTAGAGTAAGTAGTTCGCCAGTTAATAGTTTGCGCAACGTTGTTGCCATTGCTACAGG
CATCGTGGTGTCACGCTCGTCGTTTGGTATGGCTTCATTCAGCTCCGGTTCCCAACGATCAAGGCGAGTT
ACATGATCCCCCATGTTGTGCAAAAAAGCGGTTAGCTCCTTCGGTCCTCCGATCGTTGTCAGAAGTAAGT
TGGCCGCAGTGTTATCACTCATGGTTATGGCAGCACTGCATAATTCTCTTACTGTCATGCCATCCGTAAG
ATGCTTTTCTGTGACTGGTGAGTACTCAACCAAGTCATTCTGAGAATAGTGTATGCGGCGACCGAGTTGC
TCTTGCCCGGCGTCAATACGGGATAATACCGCGCCACATAGCAGAACTTTAAAAGTGCTCATCATTGGAA
AACGTTCTTCGGGGCGAAAACTCTCAAGGATCTTACCGCTGTTGAGATCCAGTTCGATGTAACCCACTCG
TGCACCCAACTGATCTTCAGCATCTTTTACTTTCACCAGCGTTTCTGGGTGAGCAAAAACAGGAAGGCAA
AATGCCGCAAAAAAGGGAATAAGGGCGACACGGAAATGTTGAATACTCATACTCTTCCTTTTTCAATATT
ATTGAAGCATTTATCAGGGTTATTGTCTCATGAGCGGATACATATTTGAATGTATTTAGAAAAATAAACA
AATAGGGGTTCCGCGCACATTTCCCCGAAAAGTGCCACCTGACGTCGACGGATCGGGAGATCAACTTGTT
TATTGCAGCTTATAATGGTTACAAATAAAGCAATAGCATCACAAATTTCACAAATAAAGCATTTTTTTCA
CTGCATTCTAGTTGTGGTTTGTCCAAACTCATCAATGTATCTTATCATGTCTGGATCAACTGGATAACTC
AAGCTAACCAAAATCATCCCAAACTTCCCACCCCATACCCTATTACCACTGCCAATTACCTGTGGTTTCA
TTTACTCTAAACCTGTGATTCCTCTGAATTATTTTCATTTTAAAGAAATTGTATTTGTTAAATATGTACT
ACAAACTTAGTAGT
